Addgene plasmid #47824: pFAB3993
Purpose: BIOFAB RFP reporter plasmid for measuring promoter 14 + BCD17 efficiency.
Depositing lab: Drew Endy. Depositing organization: Stanford University. Publication: Precise and reliable gene expression via standard transcription and translation initiation elements. Mutalik VK, Guimaraes JC, Cambray G, Lam C, Christoffersen MJ, Mai QA, Tran AB, Paull M, Keasling JD, Arkin AP, Endy D. Nat Methods. 2013 Apr;10(4):354-60. doi: 10.1038/nmeth.2404. Epub 2013 Mar 10. PubMed 23474465.
Backbone
  Vector backbone: pFAB1781
  Backbone size w/o insert (bp): 3000
  Vector type: Bacterial Expression, Synthetic Biology
Growth in bacteria
  Bacterial resistance: Kanamycin, 50 μg/mL
  Growth temperature: 37°C
  Growth strain: BW25113
  Copy number: High Copy
Gene/Insert
  Gene/Insert name: promoter 14 and BCD17 (alt name: P14, apFAB154 and BCD17, apFAB695)
  Species: Synthetic
  Insert size (bp): 124
  Promoter: see insert
  Cloning method: Unknown
  Sequencing primers: 5′ Neo-R; 3′ p15A-R
Terms and licenses: Academic/Nonprofit Terms; Industry Terms: Not Available to Industry
Depositor comments: RFP fluorescence (Arbitrary Units, AU) is used to measure the efficiency of the promoter/BCD combination. Promoter/BCD combinations ranged from a low score of 6.14 to a high score of 634.54. The score for this combination was: 72.24
How to cite: pFAB3993 was a gift from Drew Endy (Addgene plasmid # 47824 ; http://n2t.net/addgene:47824 ; RRID:Addgene_47824)
