[The description below was written by a language model from this plasmid's Addgene catalogue record and pLannotate feature annotations shown in this document.]
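Description:
pFAB3993 is a small (about 3 kb) bacterial expression plasmid from the BIOFAB collection of synthetic-biology reporter constructs, built on the pFAB1781 backbone and intended for use in E. coli. It is selected with kanamycin through a Tn5-derived neo (nptII) gene, which sits on the reverse strand next to a short leftover fragment of the Tn5 transposase and is followed by a lambda t0 terminator. Replication depends on a p15A origin. The annotation describes p15A as medium copy, whereas the catalogue entry lists the plasmid as high copy, so the two sources differ on this point. A short fragment annotated as RSF ori lies beside the p15A origin and is probably just a partial sequence match.

The payload is a 124 bp synthetic insert combining a constitutive promoter (P14, apFAB154) with a bicistronic design translation initiation element (BCD17, apFAB695), placed directly upstream of an mRFP1 coding sequence. The automated annotation labels a 30 bp stretch in this region as a trc promoter, which most likely reflects sequence similarity of the synthetic promoter to that family, not a full trc element. The BCD itself is not annotated but would occupy the gap between the promoter and the mRFP1 start. Bicistronic designs use a short leader cistron, translationally coupled to the downstream gene, to make translation initiation less dependent on the sequence of the gene of interest. The reporter transcript ends at tandem rrnB T1 and T7Te terminators, which insulate it from the origin.

Red fluorescence serves as the readout of the combined strength of this promoter/BCD pair. The depositor reports a score of 72.24 arbitrary units on a scale running from 6.14 to 634.54 across the set, placing this combination toward the lower end of the range.
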