Features (pLannotate 1.2.2; 9 found; start..end, strand, type, name):
     97..191     -  terminator     lambda t0 terminator: transcription terminator from phage lambda
    225..1016    -  CDS            neo: KKA2_KLEPN - Also known as kan, nptII. Experimental evidence at protein level: Swiss-Prot protein existence level 1. Resistance to kanamycin, neomycin, paromomycin, ribostamycin, butirosin and gentamicin B. From Klebsiella pneumoniae.
   1048..1152    -  CDS            tnpA (fragment): TN5P_ECOLX - Also known as tnp. Experimental evidence at protein level: Swiss-Prot protein existence level 1. Mediates transposition of transposon Tn5 by a 'cut and paste' mechanism. First, the monomeric transposase binds the 19 bp inverted DNA repeats flanking the transposon. Then, dimerization of the DNA- bound transposase creates a synaptic DNA complex. After nicking of the first DNA strand, excision of the transposon proceeds through a series of intermediates. The transposase then mediates the insertion of the transposon at a new site by strand transfer. The activity of the wild- type tran
   1336..1365    +  promoter       trc promoter: strong E. coli promoter; hybrid between the trp and lac UV5 promoters
   1457..2134    +  CDS            mRFP1: monomeric derivative of DsRed (Campbell et al., 2002)
   2167..2238    +  terminator     rrnB T1 terminator: transcription terminator T1 from the E. coli rrnB gene
   2254..2281    +  terminator     T7Te terminator: phage T7 early transcription terminator
   2315..2370    -  rep_origin     RSF ori (fragment): Plasmids containing the RSF 1030 origin of replication can be propagated in E. coli cells that contain additional plasmids with compatible origins.
   2458..3003    -  rep_origin     p15A ori: Plasmids containing the medium-copy-number p15A origin of replication can be propagated in E. coli cells that contain a second plasmid with the ColE1 origin.
>Addgene plasmid #47824 | pFAB3993 | depositor full sequence | sequence record 68357 | Full Sequence
TCAGATAAAATATTTCTAGATTTCAGTGCAATTTATCTCTTCAAATGTAGCACCTGAAGTCAGCCCCATA
CGATATAAGTTGTTACTAGTGCTTGGATTCTCACCAATAAAAAACGCCCGGCGGCAACCGAGCGTTCTGA
ACAAATCCAGATGGAGTTCTGAGGTCATTACTGGATCTATCAACAGGAGTCCAAGCGAGCTCTCGAACCC
CAGAGTCCCGCTCAGAAGAACTCGTCAAGAAGGCGATAGAAGGCGATGCGCTGCGAATCGGGAGCGGCGA
TACCGTAAAGCACGAGGAAGCGGTCAGCCCATTCGCCGCCAAGCTCTTCAGCAATATCACGGGTAGCCAA
CGCTATGTCCTGATAGCGGTCCGCCACACCCAGCCGGCCACAGTCGATGAATCCAGAAAAGCGGCCATTT
TCCACCATGATATTCGGCAAGCAGGCATCGCCATGGGTCACGACGAGATCCTCGCCGTCGGGCATGCGCG
CCTTGAGCCTGGCGAACAGTTCGGCTGGCGCGAGCCCCTGATGCTCTTCGTCCAGATCATCCTGATCGAC
AAGACCGGCTTCCATCCGAGTACGTGCTCGCTCGATGCGATGTTTCGCTTGGTGGTCGAATGGGCAGGTA
GCCGGATCAAGCGTATGCAGCCGCCGCATTGCATCAGCCATGATGGATACTTTCTCGGCAGGAGCAAGGT
GAGATGACAGGAGATCCTGCCCCGGCACTTCGCCCAATAGCAGCCAGTCCCTTCCCGCTTCAGTGACAAC
GTCGAGCACAGCTGCGCAAGGAACGCCCGTCGTGGCCAGCCACGATAGCCGCGCTGCCTCGTCCTGCAGT
TCATTCAGGGCACCGGACAGGTCGGTCTTGACAAAAAGAACCGGGCGCCCCTGCGCTGACAGCCGGAACA
CGGCGGCATCAGAGCAGCCGATTGTCTGTTGTGCCCAGTCATAGCCGAATAGCCTCTCCACCCAAGCGGC
CGGAGAACCTGCGTGCAATCCATCTTGTTCAATCATGCGAAACGATCCTCATCCTGTCTCTTGATCAGAT
CATGATCCCCTGCGCCATCAGATCCTTGGCGGCAAGAAAGCCATCCAGTTTACTTTGCAGGGCTTCCCAA
CCTTACCAGAGGGCGCCCCAGCTGGCAATTCCGACGTCGAATTCAAAAGATCTTAAGTAAGTAAGAGTAT
ACGTATATCGGCTAATAACGTATTAAGGCGCTTCGGCGCCTTTTTTTATGGGGGTATTTTCATCCCAATC
CACACGTCCAACGCACAGCAAACACCACGTCGACCCTATCAGCTGCGTGCTTTCTATGAGTCGTTGCTGC
ATAACTTGACAATTAATCATCCGGCTCGTATAATGTGTGGAGGGCCCAAGTTCACTTAAAAAGGAGATCA
ACAATGAAAGCAATTTTCGTACTGAAACATCTTAATCATGCGGAGGAGGGTTTCTAATGGCGAGTAGCGA
AGACGTTATCAAAGAGTTCATGCGTTTCAAAGTTCGTATGGAAGGTTCCGTTAACGGTCACGAGTTCGAA
ATCGAAGGTGAAGGTGAAGGTCGTCCGTACGAAGGTACCCAGACCGCTAAACTGAAAGTTACCAAAGGTG
GTCCGCTGCCGTTCGCTTGGGACATCCTGTCCCCGCAGTTCCAGTACGGTTCCAAAGCTTACGTTAAACA
CCCGGCTGACATCCCGGACTACCTGAAACTGTCCTTCCCGGAAGGTTTCAAATGGGAACGTGTTATGAAC
TTCGAAGACGGTGGTGTTGTTACCGTTACCCAGGACTCCTCCCTGCAAGACGGTGAGTTCATCTACAAAG
TTAAACTGCGTGGTACCAACTTCCCGTCCGACGGTCCGGTTATGCAGAAAAAAACCATGGGTTGGGAAGC
TTCCACCGAACGTATGTACCCGGAAGACGGTGCTCTGAAAGGTGAAATCAAAATGCGTCTGAAACTGAAA
GACGGTGGTCACTACGACGCTGAAGTTAAAACCACCTACATGGCTAAAAAACCGGTTCAGCTGCCGGGTG
CTTACAAAACCGACATCAAACTGGACATCACCTCCCACAACGAAGACTACACCATCGTTGAACAGTACGA
ACGTGCTGAAGGTCGTCACTCCACCGGTGCTTAAGGATCGGTTGTCGAGTAAGGATCTCCAGGCATCAAA
TAAAACGAAAGGCTCAGTCGAAAGACTGGGCCTTTCGTTTTATCTGTTGTTTGTCGGTGAACGCTCTCTA
CTAGAGTCACACTGGCTCACCTTCGGGTGGGCCTTTCTGCGTTTATAGGATCCTAACTCGAGCCTAGGGA
TATATTCCGCTTCCTCGCTCACTGACTCGCTACGCTCGGTCGTTCGACTGCGGCGAGCGGAAATGGCTTA
CGAACGGGGCGGAGATTTCCTGGAAGATGCCAGGAAGATACTTAACAGGGAAGTGAGAGGGCCGCGGCAA
AGCCGTTTTTCCATAGGCTCCGCCCCCCTGACAAGCATCACGAAATCTGACGCTCAAATCAGTGGTGGCG
AAACCCGACAGGACTATAAAGATACCAGGCGTTTCCCCCTGGCGGCTCCCTCGTGCGCTCTCCTGTTCCT
GCCTTTCGGTTTACCGGTGTCATTCCGCTGTTATGGCCGCGTTTGTCTCATTCCACGCCTGACACTCAGT
TCCGGGTAGGCAGTTCGCTCCAAGCTGGACTGTATGCACGAACCCCCCGTTCAGTCCGACCGCTGCGCCT
TATCCGGTAACTATCGTCTTGAGTCCAACCCGGAAAGACATGCAAAAGCACCACTGGCAGCAGCCACTGG
TAATTGATTTAGAGGAGTTAGTCTTGAAGTCATGCGCCGGTTAAGGCTAAACTGAAAGGACAAGTTTTGG
TGACTGCGCTCCTCCAAGCCAGTTACCTCGGTTCAAAGAGTTGGTAGCTCAGAGAACCTTCGAAAAACCG
CCCTGCAAGGCGGTTTTTTCGTTTTCAGAGCAAGAGATTACGCGCAGACCAAAACGATCTCAAGAAGATC
ATCTTATTAA
