>Addgene plasmid #47824 | pFAB3993 | addgene partial sequence | sequence record 69913 | Neo-R 5'-GCCCAGTCATAGCCGAATAG-3'
ATCCATCTTGTTCAATCATGCGAAACGATCCTCATCCTGTCTCTTGATCAGATCATGATCCCCTGCGCCA
TCAGATCCTTGGCGGCAAGAAAGCCATCCAGTTTACTTTGCAGGGCTTCCCAACCTTACCAGAGGGCGCC
CCAGCTGGCAATTCCGACGTCGAATTCAAAAGATCTTAAGTAAGTAAGAGTATACGTATATCGGCTAATA
ACGTATTAAGGCGCTTCGGCGCCTTTTTTTATGGGGGTATTTTCATCCCAATCCACACGTCCAACGCACA
GCAAACACCACGTCGACCCTATCAGCTGCGTGCTTTCTATGAGTCGTTGCTGCATAACTTGACAATTAAT
CATCCGGCTCGTATAATGTGTGGAGGGCCCAAGTTCACTTAAAAAGGAGATCAACAATGAAAGCAATTTT
CGTACTGAAACATCTTAATCATGCGGAGGAGGGTTTCTAATGGCGAGTAGCGAAGACGTTATCAAAGAGT
TCATGCGTTTCAAAGTTCGTATGGAAGGTTCCGTTAACGGTCACGAGTTCGAAATCGAAGGTGAAGGTGA
AGGTCGTCCGTACGAAGGTACCCAGACCGCTAAACTGAAAGTTACCAAAGGTGGTCCGCTGCCGTTCGCT
TGGGACATCCTGTCCCCGCAGTTCCAGTACGGTTCCAAAGCTTACGTTAAACACCCGGCTGACATCCCGG
ACTACCTGAAACTGTCCTTCCCGGAAGGTTTCAAATGGGAACGTGTTATGAACTTCGAAGACGGTGGTGT
TGTTACCGTTACCCAGGACTCCTCCCTGCAAGACGGTGAGTTCATCTACAAAGTTAAACTGCGTGGTACC
AACTTCCCGTCCGACGGTCCGGTTATGCAGAAAAAAACCATGGGTTGGGAAGCTTCCACCGAACGTATGT
ACCCGGAA
